Addgene plasmid #15797: pDEST17-UbE2L6
Depositing lab: Wade Harper. Depositing organization: Harvard Medical School. Publication: Dual E1 activation systems for ubiquitin differentially regulate E2 enzyme charging. Jin J, Li X, Gygi SP, Harper JW. Nature. 2007 Jun 28. 447(7148):1135-8. 10.1038/nature05902 PubMed 17597759.
Backbone
  Vector backbone: pDEST17
  Backbone manufacturer: Invitrogen
  Backbone size w/o insert (bp): 4900
  Vector type: Bacterial Expression
Growth in bacteria
  Bacterial resistance: Ampicillin, 100 μg/mL
  Growth temperature: 37°C
  Growth strain: DH5alpha
  Copy number: Low Copy
Gene/Insert
  Gene/Insert name: Ubiquitin conjugating enzyme UbE2L6 (alt name: UbE2L6)
  Species: H. sapiens (human)
  Insert size (bp): 462
  GenBank ID: NM_004223
  Entrez Gene: UBE2L6 (a.k.a. RIG-B, UBCH8)
  Tag / fusion protein: His (N terminal on backbone)
  Cloning method: Gateway Cloning
  Sequencing primers: 5′ T7
Terms and licenses: Academic/Nonprofit Terms; Industry Terms: Not Available to Industry
How to cite: pDEST17-UbE2L6 was a gift from Wade Harper (Addgene plasmid # 15797 ; http://n2t.net/addgene:15797 ; RRID:Addgene_15797)
