[The description below was written by a language model from this plasmid's Addgene catalogue record.]
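Description:
pDEST17-UbE2L6 is a bacterial expression plasmid built on the commercial Gateway destination vector pDEST17 (backbone about 4.9 kb), carrying the human ubiquitin-conjugating enzyme UBE2L6, also known as UBCH8 or RIG-B. The 462 bp insert, corresponding to the coding sequence of the human reference transcript, was introduced by Gateway recombination, which normally replaces the destination vector's counter-selection cassette with the gene of interest flanked by recombination site remnants. The plasmid is maintained in standard E. coli cloning strains under ampicillin selection and is recorded as low copy. No feature table is provided, so the origin of replication and exact element positions are not stated in the record.

The backbone supplies an N-terminal His tag fused in frame to the E2 enzyme, allowing purification of the recombinant protein by immobilised metal affinity chromatography. The promoter is not listed explicitly, but the use of a T7 primer for 5′ sequencing fits the T7 promoter-driven design generally associated with pDEST17, in which expression depends on a host strain supplying T7 RNA polymerase.

The associated publication concerns how two distinct E1 activating systems for ubiquitin differentially charge E2 enzymes. This suggests the construct was made to produce purified His-tagged UBE2L6 for in vitro biochemical work such as E1-to-E2 charging or conjugation assays, probably as one of a set of E2 expression plasmids. It is also generally suitable as a source of recombinant UBE2L6 for enzymatic or interaction studies.
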