>Addgene plasmid #15797 | pDEST17-UbE2L6 | depositor partial sequence | sequence record 8349 | Author sequence
ATGATGGCGAGCATGCGAGTGGTGAAGGAGCTGGAGGATCTTCAGAAGAAGCCTCCCCCATACCTGCGGA
ACCTGTCCAGCGATGATGCCAATGTCCTGGTGTGGCACGCTCTCCTCCTACCCGACCAACCTCCCTACCA
CCTGAAAGCCTTCAACCTGCGCATCAGCTTCCCGCCGGAGTATCCGTTCAAGCCTCCCATGATCAAATTC
ACAACCAAGATCTACCACCCCAACGTGGACGAGAACGGACAGATTTGCCTGCCCATCATCAGCAGTGAGA
ACTGGAAGCCTTGCACCAAGACTTGCCAAGTCCTGGAGGCCCTCAATGTGCTGGTGAATAGACCGAATAT
CAGGGAGCCCCTGCGGATGGACCTCGCTGACCTGCTGACACAGAATCCGGAGCTGTTCAGAAAGAATGCC
GAAGAGTTCACCCTCCGATTCGGAGTGGACCGGCCCTCCTAA
