>Addgene plasmid #15797 | pDEST17-UbE2L6 | addgene partial sequence | sequence record 22252 | T7 5'-TAATACGACTCACTATAGGG-3'
TTACTTTAAGAAGGAGATATACATATAGCGGGGTTCTCATCATCATCATCATCATGGTATGGCTAGCATG
ACTGGTGGACAGCAAATGGGTCGGGATCTGTACGACGATGACGATAAGGATCCGAGCTCGAGATCTGCAG
ATCAAACAAGTTTGTACAAAAAAGTTGGCATGATGGCGAGCATGCGAGTGGTGAAGGAGCTGGAGGATCT
TCAGAAGAAGCCTCCCCCATACCTGCGGAACCTGTCCAGCGATGATGCCAATGTCCTGGTGTGGCACGCT
CTCCTCCTACCCGACCAACCTCCCTACCACCTGAAAGCCTTCAACCTGCGCATCAGCTTCCCGCCGGAGT
ATCCGTTCAAGCCTCCCATGATCAAATTCACAACCAAGATCTACCACCCCAACGTGGACGAGAACGGACA
GATTTGCCTGCCCATCATCAGCAGTGAGAACTGGAAGCCTTGCACCAAGACTTGCCAAGTCCTGGAGGCC
CTCAATGTGCTGGTGAATAGACCGAATATCAGGGAGCCCCTGCGGATGGACCTCGCTGACCTGCTGACAC
AGAATCCGGAGCTGTTCAGAAAGAATGCCGAAGAGTTCACCCTCCGATTCGGAGTGGACCGGCCCTCGTA
CCCAACTTTCTTGT
